Addgene plasmid #124586: pRB895
Purpose: (Empty Backbone) C-terminal fusions of C. albicans optimized mNeonGreen fluorescent protein.
Depositing lab: Richard Bennett. Depositing organization: Brown University. Publication: Monitoring Phenotypic Switching in Candida albicans and the Use of Next-Gen Fluorescence Reporters. Frazer C, Hernday AD, Bennett RJ. Curr Protoc Microbiol. 2019 Feb 12:e76. doi: 10.1002/cpmc.76. PubMed 30747494.
Backbone
  Vector backbone: pSFS2A
  Backbone manufacturer: PMID: 15474295
  Backbone size (bp): 7509
  Vector type: Synthetic Biology ; Candida albicans expression
  Selectable markers: Nourseothricin
  Tag / fusion protein: mNeonGreen (C terminal on backbone)
Growth in bacteria
  Bacterial resistance: Chloramphenicol, 25 μg/mL
  Growth temperature: 37°C
  Growth strain: DH5alpha
  Copy number: High Copy
Terms and licenses: Academic/Nonprofit Terms; Industry Terms: Not Available to Industry
Depositor comments: Please note that the depositor's annotated reference file has minor differences compared to the Addgene verified sequence. The different orientation of the F1 ori does not alter the plasmid's function. Please refer to the the Addgene sequence for the most accurate result.
How to cite: pRB895 was a gift from Richard Bennett (Addgene plasmid # 124586 ; http://n2t.net/addgene:124586 ; RRID:Addgene_124586)
