[The description below was written by a language model from this plasmid's Addgene catalogue record and pLannotate feature annotations shown in this document.]
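Description:
pRB895 is an empty-backbone tagging vector for Candida albicans, built on pSFS2A, that supplies a C. albicans codon-optimized mNeonGreen coding sequence for making C-terminal fluorescent protein fusions. It is maintained in E. coli through a high-copy ColE1/pUC-type origin and selected with chloramphenicol via a cat promoter-driven CmR gene. The pBluescript-derived framework also carries an f1 origin, lac promoter/operator and lacZα remnants, T3 and T7 promoters flanking the cloning region, and only a truncated, presumably non-functional fragment of the ampicillin resistance gene. The sequenced record is 8,239 nt, larger than the listed 7,509 bp backbone, consistent with the added reporter. The depositor notes minor differences from their own reference file, including f1 ori orientation, that do not affect function.

The payload lies between the two MCS fragments. The mNeonGreen open reading frame sits beside a cassette bounded by two minimal FRT sites that contains a FLP recombinase gene and a sat-1-type streptothricin acetyltransferase, which gives the nourseothricin resistance listed as the selectable marker in C. albicans. This is the recyclable "SAT1 flipper" arrangement: after integration and selection, FLP expression excises the marker and the recombinase gene, leaving a single FRT scar so the marker can be reused. The annotation does not identify the yeast promoters driving FLP or sat-1. The short "copia promoter" and rat "Iah1" hits within the cassette are most likely spurious similarity matches to unannotated Candida regulatory sequence. No gene of interest or promoter for the fusion is included, since users provide the targeting sequence. The associated work concerns fluorescent reporters for monitoring phenotypic switching in C. albicans.
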