Features (pLannotate 1.2.2; 23 found; start..end, strand, type, name):
     69..427     -  rep_origin     f1 ori (sequence partly withheld): f1 bacteriophage origin of replication; arrow indicates direction of (+) strand synthesis
    454..558     +  promoter       AmpR promoter: bla
    559..768     +  CDS            AmpR (fragment): β-lactamase; bla; confers resistance to ampicillin, carbenicillin, and related antibiotics
   1047..1706    -  CDS            CmR: chloramphenicol acetyltransferase; cat; confers resistance to chloramphenicol
   1707..1809    -  promoter       cat promoter: promoter of the E. coli cat gene encoding chloramphenicol acetyltransferase
   2029..2617    +  rep_origin     ori: high-copy-number ColE1/pMB1/pBR322/pUC origin of replication
   2800..2892    +  CDS            lacI (fragment): lac repressor; lacI; The lac repressor binds to the lac operator to inhibit transcription in E. coli. This inhibition can be relieved by adding lactose or isopropyl-β-D-thiogalactopyranoside (IPTG).
   2905..2926    +  protein_bind   CAP binding site: CAP binding activates transcription in the presence of cAMP. E. coli catabolite activator protein
   2941..2971    +  promoter       lac promoter: promoter for the E. coli lac operon
   2979..2995    +  protein_bind   lac operator: The lac repressor binds to the lac operator to inhibit transcription in E. coli. This inhibition can be relieved by adding lactose or isopropyl-β-D-thiogalactopyranoside (IPTG). lac repressor encoded by lacI
   3040..3058    +  promoter       T3 promoter: promoter for bacteriophage T3 RNA polymerase
   3071..3111    +  misc_feature   MCS (fragment): pBluescript multiple cloning site
   3113..3146    +  protein_bind   FRT (minimal): supports FLP-mediated excision but not integration (Turan and Bode, 2011) FLP recombinase from the Saccharomyces cerevisiae 2μ plasmid
   3212..3228    +  promoter       copia promoter (fragment): strong promoter from the Drosophila transposable element copia (Sinclair et al., 1986)
   3287..3808    -  CDS            sat-1: STA_ECOLX - Protein inferred from homology: Swiss-Prot protein existence level 3. Involved in resistance to streptothricin, a broad-spectrum antibiotic produced by streptomycetes (PubMed:1850404). Detoxifies streptothricin via acetylation of the beta amino group of the first beta-lysyl moiety of streptothricin (By similarity). From Escherichia coli.
   5403..6674    -  CDS            FLP: site-specific recombinase FLP is a site-specific recombinase from Saccharomyces cerevisiae. Recombination occurs at FRT sequences.
   6912..7190    +  CDS            Iah1 (fragment): IAH1_RAT - Also known as Harpb64. Experimental evidence at transcript level: Swiss-Prot protein existence level 2. Probable lipase. From Rattus norvegicus (Rat).
   7233..7266    +  protein_bind   FRT (minimal): supports FLP-mediated excision but not integration (Turan and Bode, 2011) FLP recombinase from the Saccharomyces cerevisiae 2μ plasmid
   7276..7983    -  CDS            mNeonGreen: mNeonGreen is a basic (constitutively fluorescent) green/yellow fluorescent protein published in 2013, derived from Branchiostoma lanceolatum. It is reported to be a very rapidly-maturing monomer with moderate acid sensitivity.
   7995..8016    +  misc_feature   MCS (fragment): pBluescript multiple cloning site
   8025..8043    -  promoter       T7 promoter: promoter for bacteriophage T7 RNA polymerase
   8051..8206    +  CDS            lacZα (fragment): LacZα fragment of β-galactosidase; lacZ fragment
   8210..8239    -  rep_origin     M13 ori (fragment): M13 bacteriophage origin of replication; arrow indicates direction of (+) strand synthesis
>Addgene plasmid #124586 | pRB895 | addgene full sequence | sequence record 243299 | Addgene NGS Result
TCGCGTTAAATTTTTGTTAAATCAGCTCATTTTTTTAACCAATAGGCCGAAATCGGCAAAATCCCTTATA
AATCAAAAGAATAGACCGAGATAGGGT
[37 nt withheld, positions 98-134]
AAAGAACGTGGACTCCAACGTCAAAGG
[49 nt withheld, positions 162-210]
T
[91 nt withheld, positions 212-302]
G
[124 nt withheld, positions 304-427]
CAGGTGGCACTTTTCGGGGAAATGTGCGCGGAACCCCTATTTGTTTATTTTTCTAAATACATTCAAATAT
GTATCCGCTCATGAGACAATAACCCTGATAAATGCTTCAATAATATTGAAAAAGGAAGAGTATGAGTATT
CAACATTTCCGTGTCGCCCTTATTCCCTTTTTTGCGGCATTTTGCCTTCCTGTTTTTGCTCACCCAGAAA
CGCTGGTGAAAGTAAAAGATGCTGAAGATCAGTTGGGTGCACGAGTGGGTTACATCGAACTGGATCTCAA
CAGCGGTAAGATCCTTGAGAGTTTTCGCCCCGAAGAACGTTTTCCAATGATGAGCACTTTTTGATCAGAA
AAAAAGGATCATATCGTCAATTATTACCTCCACGGGGAGAGCCTGAGCAAACTGGCCTCAGGCATTTGAG
AAGCACACGGTCACACTGCTTCCGGTAGTCAATAAACCGGTAAACCAGCAATAGACATAAGCGGCTATTT
AACGACCCTGCCCTGAACCGACGACCGGGTCGAATTTGCTTTCGAATTTCTGCCATTCATCCGCTTATTA
TCACTTATTCAGGCGTAGCAACCAGGCGTTTAAGGGCACCAATAACTGCCTTAAAAAAATTACGCCCCGC
CCTGCCACTCATCGCAGTACTGTTGTAATTCATTAAGCATTCTGCCGACATGGAAGCCATCACAAACGGC
ATGATGAACCTGAATCGCCAGCGGCATCAGCACCTTGTCGCCTTGCGTATAATATTTGCCCATGGTGAAA
ACGGGGGCGAAGAAGTTGTCCATATTGGCCACGTTTAAATCAAAACTGGTGAAACTCACCCAGGGATTGG
CTGAGACGAAAAACATATTCTCAATAAACCCTTTAGGGAAATAGGCCAGGTTTTCACCGTAACACGCCAC
ATCTTGCGAATATATGTGTAGAAACTGCCGGAAATCGTCGTGGTATTCACTCCAGAGCGATGAAAACGTT
TCAGTTTGCTCATGGAAAACGGTGTAACAAGGGTGAACACTATCCCATATCACCAGCTCACCGTCTTTCA
TTGCCATACGTAATTCCGGATGAGCATTCATCAGGCGGGCAAGAATGTGAATAAAGGCCGGATAAAACTT
GTGCTTATTTTTCTTTACGGTCTTTAAAAAGGCCGTAATATCCAGCTGAACGGTCTGGTTATAGGTACAT
TGAGCAACTGACTGAAATGCCTCAAAATGTTCTTTACGATGCCATTGGGATATATCAACGGTGGTATATC
CAGTGATTTTTTTCTCCATTTTAGCTTCCTTAGCTCCTGAAAATCTCGACAACTCAAAAAATACGCCCGG
TAGTGATCTTATTTCATTATGGTGAAAGTTGGAACCTCTTACGTGCCGATCAACGTCTCATTTTCGCCAA
AAGTTGGCCCAGGGCTTCCCGGTATCAACAGGGACACCAGGATTTATTTATTCTGCGAAGTGATCTTCCG
TCACAGGTATTTATTCGGTCGAAAAGGATCTAGGTGAAGATCCTTTTTGATAATCTCATGACCAAAATCC
CTTAACGTGAGTTTTCGTTCCACTGAGCGTCAGACCCCGTAGAAAAGATCAAAGGATCTTCTTGAGATCC
TTTTTTTCTGCGCGTAATCTGCTGCTTGCAAACAAAAAAACCACCGCTACCAGCGGTGGTTTGTTTGCCG
GATCAAGAGCTACCAACTCTTTTTCCGAAGGTAACTGGCTTCAGCAGAGCGCAGATACCAAATACTGTTC
TTCTAGTGTAGCCGTAGTTAGGCCACCACTTCAAGAACTCTGTAGCACCGCCTACATACCTCGCTCTGCT
AATCCTGTTACCAGTGGCTGCTGCCAGTGGCGATAAGTCGTGTCTTACCGGGTTGGACTCAAGACGATAG
TTACCGGATAAGGCGCAGCGGTCGGGCTGAACGGGGGGTTCGTGCACACAGCCCAGCTTGGAGCGAACGA
CCTACACCGAACTGAGATACCTACAGCGTGAGCTATGAGAAAGCGCCACGCTTCCCGAAGGGAGAAAGGC
GGACAGGTATCCGGTAAGCGGCAGGGTCGGAACAGGAGAGCGCACGAGGGAGCTTCCAGGGGGAAACGCC
TGGTATCTTTATAGTCCTGTCGGGTTTCGCCACCTCTGACTTGAGCGTCGATTTTTGTGATGCTCGTCAG
GGGGGCGGAGCCTATGGAAAAACGCCAGCAACGCGGCCTTTTTACGGTTCCTGGCCTTTTGCTGGCCTTT
TGCTCACATGTTCTTTCCTGCGTTATCCCCTGATTCTGTGGATAACCGTATTACCGCCTTTGAGTGAGCT
GATACCGCTCGCCGCAGCCGAACGACCGAGCGCAGCGAGTCAGTGAGCGAGGAAGCGGAAGAGCGCCCAA
TACGCAAACCGCCTCTCCCCGCGCGTTGGCCGATTCATTAATGCAGCTGGCACGACAGGTTTCCCGACTG
GAAAGCGGGCAGTGAGCGCAACGCAATTAATGTGAGTTAGCTCACTCATTAGGCACCCCAGGCTTTACAC
TTTATGCTTCCGGCTCGTATGTTGTGTGGAATTGTGAGCGGATAACAATTTCACACAGGAAACAGCTATG
ACCATGATTACGCCAAGCGCGCAATTAACCCTCACTAAAGGGAACAAAAGCTGGAGCTCCACCGCGGTGG
CGGCCGCTCTAGAACTAGTGGATCTGAAGTTCCTATTCTCTAGAAAGTATAGGAACTTCCTGCAGGACCA
CCTTTGATTGTAAATAGTAATAATTACCACCCTTATCTAATTATTTATTTAACTTATTTATTTATTTATT
ATACATATATACAAATCTAATAAAGTGAAAATCTCCCCCTTCACACTTCACATATGTTAGGCGTCATCCT
GTGCTCCCGAGAACCAGTACCAGTACATCGCTGTTTCGTTCGAGACTTGAGGTCTAGTTTTATACGTGAA
GAGGTCAATGCCGCCGAGAGTAAAGCCACATTTTGCGTACAAATTGCAGGCAGGTACATTGTTCGTTTGT
GTCTCTAATCGTATGCCAAGGAGCTGTCTGCTTAGTGCCCACTTTTTCGCAAATTCGATGAGACTGTGCG
CGACTCCTTTGCCTCGGTGCGTGTGCGACACAACAATGTGTTCGATAGAGGCTAGATCGTTCCATGTTGA
GTTGAGTTCAATCTTCCCGACAAGCTCTTGGTCGATGAATGCGCCATAGCAAGCAGAGTCTTCATCAGAG
TCATCATCCGAGATGTAATCCTTCCGGTAGGGGCTCACACTTCTGGTAGATAGTTCAAAGCCTTGGTCGG
ATAGGTGCACATCGAACACTTCACGAACAATGAAATGGTTCTCAGCATCCAATGTTTCCGCCACCTGCTC
AGGGATCACCGAAATTTTCATATGAGAACCGTTATCGATAACTAAAGCAGCAACTTCTTCTATAAAAATG
GGTTAGTATGACAGTCATTTAAATAAGGAATTTTTCAGTTGGCTTGGTTTCAATTCAATGTTCGTTTTTT
TTTTTTCTTGCTGTGTTTGTGTTTGTGTTGTTTATAGTTGTGTGCACTGAGCGTCGAAAAAAAAAATTCA
TAGTGAGCCGGGAAATCTGTATAGCCCAGATAACAACACAAGTCCAAACTAGAAACTCGTCAAACACCAA
AAGCAATGTTGAATCAATTGCCTTGCACAAGTACACGTAGGAAAACATAAAACATTGCAATTTTGAATAT
TGAGCCTTTTGTCGTAACATTGATTGATAGGATTACTCACCGAATGGTTTTGAAACCACTGCCGACAGAT
CAATCAATCAATCAAAAAACGTGAACTTTGAAAAAGGGGAAGAACAGATACATTGAAGTTAGCCATTTCC
ACTGATCGTCACAACATATCTGATAAATTACTTTCAAAATTATAAGCTGATGTGTGTGTATTATTAATGT
GACAGTAACATCCCAAACGAGAAATATTATGTCGACAACAAAAAAGTTTGATCTGAATTGAAAATGAAGT
TTTCCCACCCTACCCATTTGTCATATTGAAACCAATCAACTGATTAATCAATCAATTAGAATTGAAGCTA
AACTAAAACATACCACCGTCCATTTTGAATGATTATATTTTTTTAATATTAATATCGAGATAATGTTTCT
AAGAAAGAAAGAAAACCAGGAGTGAAAATTAGAAAAGGAAAGGAAAGGAAAAAAAGAAAAATCTGAAAAT
ATATAAAAAAAAATTGTTTCGTTGGCAATAAATCTTGGTGAGAACAGCGACCGAAAGCAAATAAGAACAA
AATATGAGTGTATTACGTTGAACAACTAATTAACGTGTGTGTATGGATCTTTTTTTCTTTTTTCTCTTTA
ACCGACTATAAACAACAAACATTTTTGGGCAGTGCACACACTACTTAATATACACAGCATAAATTACACG
ATTAGAAACAAATTAGCTTATTAAAATAACCTAATCAAACCGAATATTTTATGGTATTATGAGTAAACTA
TATAATATAAATAGCACACACCCACAACAACAACAAAGGAAAACTAAAAGGTTTTTTCTTTTTGAAAAGA
TCGTTTTCTTTATTATTCTCTAGTTTTGACGCTCGACATTTTATGATGGAATGAATGGGATGAATCATCA
AACAAGAGAAAATACCCGTGACGAAAATAATAAAATAAGTTCCTCTGATACAGAAGATGAAAACAACAAC
AACAAGATATAGAAATGCCTTGGGTGGCTATTTTATAGTCTTAACTTTTTAATGTATATTTGTTTTGTTT
TTTTACATAATAATACTTTATAAAAGCTAAGCTAAATTCAAGTAAAATTTCAATCTCTCAAATAAAACAT
TTTTCTCTTTTTCTTAAATTTAGTTTTATATATTTATAAAATATACAAAGATTTTTTTAAAAAAGTAACA
AGTTATATATGTAATAACAAAAAGAAGAATAACAAGAATACAAAACCAGATTTCCAGATTTCCAGAATTT
CACTCTTATATGCGTCTATTTATGTAGGATGAAAGGTAGTCTAGTACCTCCTGTGATATTATCCCATTCC
ATGCGGGGTATCGTATGCTTCCTTCAGCACTACCCTTTAGCTGTTCTATATGCTGCCACTCCTCAATTGG
ATTAGTCTCATCCTTCAATGCTATCATTTCCTTTGATATTGGATCATATGCATAGTACCGAGAAACTAGT
GCGAAGTAGTGATCAGGTATTGCTGTTATCTGATGAGTATACGTTGTCCTGGCCACGGCAGAAGCACGCT
TATCGCTCCAATTTCCCACAACATTAGTCAACTCCGTTAGGCCCTTCATTGAAAGAAATGAGGTCATCAA
ATGTCTTCCAATGTGAGATTTTGGGCCATTTTTTATAGCAAAGATTGAATAAGGCGCATTTTTCTTCAAA
GCTTTATTGTACGATCTGACTAAGTTATCTTTTAATAATTGGTATTCCTGTTTATTGCTTGAAGAATTGC
CGGTCCTATTTACTCGTTTTAGGACTGGTTCAGAATTCCTCAAAAATTCATCCAAATATACAAGTGGATC
GATCCTACCCCTTGCGCTAAAGAAGTATATGTGCCTACTAACGCTTGTCTTTGTCTCTGTCACTAAACAC
TGGATTATTACTCCCAAATACTTATTTTGGACTAATTTAAATGATTTCGGATCAACGTTCTTAATATCGC
TGAATCTTCCACAATTGATGAAAGTAGCTAGGAAGAGGAATTGGTATAAAGTTTTTGTTTTTGTAAATCT
CGAAGTATACTCAAACGAATTTAGTATTTTCTCAGTGATCTCCCAGATGCTTTCACCCTCACTTAGAAGT
GCTTTAAGCATTTTTTTACTGTGGCTATTTCCCTTATCTGCTTCTTCCGATGATTCGAACTGTAATTGCA
AACTACTTACAATATCAGTGATATCAGATTGATGTTTTTGTCCATAGTAAGGAATAATTGTAAATTCCCA
AGCAGGAATCAATTTCTTTAATGAGGCTTCCAAAATTGTTGCTTTTTGCGTCTTGTATTTAAACTGGAGT
GATTTATTGACAATATCGAAACTCAACGAATTGCTTATGATAGTATTATAGCTCATGAATGTGGCTCTCT
TGATTGCTGTTCCGTTATGTGTAATCATCCAACATAAATAGGTTAGTTCAGCAGCACATAATGCTATTTT
CTCACCTGAAGGTCTTTCAAACCTTTCCACAAACTGACGAACAAGCACCTTAGGTGGTGTTTTACATAAT
ATATCAAATTGTGGCATGTCGACGATTATTAGTTAAACCACTGCAAAAAGTTGGGGAAAATTTTGCCCAT
TTTTATACCGTGTCTTCGTCTATCGCCTCCCCCACTCCCCAATCTTTGAATTATTCCGAAATATTCAGCG
AACGGGGTGTACACAAAAACTAACATTCTCAACTGCATAATTTGAAAAATGGCGTGGGACAAGAAAAAAA
AAAAATTCTCAACCATAGCAATCATGGAATACGGTAAATTTGTGTTGTTCGGTGACTCCATCACCCAGTT
TAGTTGTACCCAGTATGGCTTTCATCCAGCATTACAGAATGTGTATATCCGAAAATTGGATGTTATTAAC
CGTGGTTTCAGTGGCTACAACTCAGAGCACGCTAGACAAATTCTTCCAAAAATTTTAGAGTCGGAAACCA
ATATCAAATTGATGACAATATTTTTTGGAACTAACGATGCATACGACTACATCAATGAAATCCAGACAGT
CGAGTTAGACAGATATAAAGATAATTTAAGTGTAATGGTACAGATGGTACTAGACAAAAATATCAAACCA
ATCATTATTGGATCCGAAGTTCCTATTCTCTAGAAAGTATAGGAACTTCCTCGAGCTATTTATACAATTC
ATCCATACCCATAACATCAGTGAATGCTTTTTGCCATTCTTTGAAATTCAATTCAGTTTTAGAATGTTTT
AATTCAGTTTTTCTAAAAACATACATTGGTTGATTTTTCAAATAATTAGCAGCCATTGGTTTAGCGAAAG
TATAAGTAGTTCTAGCAGTTGATCTATATCTTTTACCATTACCAGTAGTATAAGACCATTTAAAAGTTGA
AATAATAGTTTTATCATTTGGATAAGTTTTCTTTGATCTACACCAATCAGCAGCAGTTAATGAATTAGTC
ATAACTGGACCATCAGCTGGAAAACCAGTACCTTTAACTTGAGCTTCACCTTTAATATGAGAACCTTCAT
AAGTATATCTATAATTAACAGTCAATGAAGCACCATCTTCGAATTGCATAGTTCTATGAACTTGATAACC
AGAACCATCAACCATAGCAGCTTGAAATGGTGACATTCCATCTGGATATGGCAAATATTGATGGAAACCA
TAACCAATATGTGGAACCAAAATCCATGGAGAAAATTGCAAATCTCCTTTAGTTGATTTCAAATTCAATT
CTTCATAACCATCATTTGGATTACCAGTACCTTGACCAACCATATCAAAATCAACACCATTAATACTACC
AAAAATATGTAATTCATGTGTTGCAGGCAAACTAGCCATATTATCTTCTTCACCTTTAGAAACCATACCA
CTACCACCCTCGAGGGGGGGCCCGGTACCCAATTCGCCCTATAGTGAGTCGTATTACGCGCGCTCACTGG
CCGTCGTTTTACAACGTCGTGACTGGGAAAACCCTGGCGTTACCCAACTTAATCGCCTTGCAGCACATCC
CCCTTTCGCCAGCTGGCGTAATAGCGAAGAGGCCCGCACCGATCGCCCTTCCCAACAGTTGCGCAGCCTG
AATGGCGAATGGAAATTGTAAGCGTTAATATTTTGTTAAAAT
